>Addgene plasmid #128500 | pIE-TGFB2-H6 | addgene full sequence | sequence record 252016 | Addgene NGS Result
CGATGTCTTTGTGATGCGCGCGACATTTTTGTAGGTTATTGATAAAATGAACGGATACGTTGCCCGACAT
TATCATTAAATCCTTGGCGTAGAATTTGTCGGGTCCATTGTCCGTGTGCGCTAGCATGCCCGTAACGGAC
CTCGTACTTTTGGCTTCAAAGGTTTTGCGCACAGACAAAATGTGCCACACTTGCAGCTCTGCATGTGTGC
GCGTTACCACAAATCCCAACGGCGCAGTGTACTTGTTGTATGCAAATAAATCTCGATAAAGGCGCGGCGC
GCGAATGCAGCTGATCACGTACGCTCCTCGTGTTCCGTTCAAGGACGGTGTTATCGACCTCAGATTAATG
TTTATCGGCCGACTGTTTTCGTATCCGCTCACCAAACGCGTTTTTGCATTAACATTGTATGTCGGCGGAT
GTTCTATATCTAATTTGAATAAATAAACGATAACCGCGTTGGTTTTAGAGGGCATAATAAAAGAAATATT
GTTATCGTGTTCGCCATTAGGGCAGTATAAATTGACGTTCATGTTGGATATTGTTTCAGTTGCAAGTTGA
CACTGGCGGCGACAAGATCGTGAACAACCAAGTGACTATGTACAAGCTCACAGTCTTCCTGATGTTCATC
GCTTTCGTCATCATCGCTGAGGCCTTGTCTACCTGCAGCACACTCGATATGGACCAGTTCATGCGCAAGA
GGATCGAGGCGATCCGCGGGCAGATCCTGAGCAAGCTGAAGCTCACCAGTCCCCCAGAAGACTATCCTGA
GCCCGAGGAAGTCCCCCCGGAGGTGATTTCCATCTACAACAGCACCAGGGACTTGCTCCAGGAGAAGGCG
AGCCGGAGGGCGGCCGCCTGCGAGCGCGAGAGGAGCGACGAAGAGTACTACGCCAAGGAGGTTTACAAAA
TAGACATGCCGCCCTTCTTCCCCTCCGAAAATGCCATCCCGCCCACTTTCTACAGACCCTACTTCAGAAT
TGTTCGATTTGACGTCTCAGCAATGGAGAAGAATGCTTCCAATTTGGTGAAAGCAGAGTTCAGAGTCTTT
CGTTTGCAGAACCCAAAAGCCAGAGTGCCTGAACAACGGATTGAGCTATATCAGATTCTCAAGTCCAAAG
ATTTAACATCTCCAACCCAGCGCTACATCGACAGCAAAGTTGTGAAAACAAGAGCAGAAGGCGAATGGCT
CTCCTTCGATGTAACTGATGCTGTTCATGAATGGCTTCACCATAAAGACAGGAACCTGGGATTTAAAATA
AGCTTACACTGTCCCTGCTGCACTTTTGTACCATCTAATAATTACATCATCCCAAATAAAAGTGAAGAAC
TAGAAGCAAGATTTGCAGGTATTGATGGCACCTCCACATATACCAGTGGTGATCAGAAAACTATAAAGTC
CACTAGGAAAAAAAACAGTGGGAAGACCCCACATCTCCTGCTAATGTTATTGCCCTCCTACAGACTTGAG
TCACAACAGACCAACCGGCGGAAGAAGCGTGCTTTGGATGCGGCCTATTGCTTTAGAAATGTGCAGGATA
ATTGCTGCCTACGTCCACTTTACATTGATTTCAAGAGGGATCTAGGGTGGAAATGGATACACGAACCCAA
AGGGTACAATGCCAACTTCTGTGCTGGAGCATGCCCGTATTTATGGAGTTCAGACACTCAGCACAGCAGG
GTCCTGAGCTTATATAATACCATAAATCCAGAAGCATCTGCTTCTCCTTGCTGCGTGTCCCAAGATTTAG
AACCTCTAACCATTCTCTACTACATTGGCAAAACACCCAAGATTGAACAGCTTTCTAATATGATTGTAAA
GTCTTGCAAATGCAGCACCGGTCATCATCACCATCACCATTGAGTTTGGCAAGGCCGGATCCGTTCTACC
CTGCGTCACGTGCATCACCATCACCATCACTAATAAGCTTGCGGCCGCATCTTCTGGTAAAGAAACCGCT
GCTGCGAAATTTGAACGCCAGCACATGGACTCGCCACCGCCTTCTGGCCTCGAGCACCACCATCACCATC
ACCATCACTAAGTGATTAACCTCAGGTTATACATATATTTTGAATTTAATTAATTATACATATATTTTAT
ATTATTTTTGTCTTTTATTATCGAGGGGCCGTTGTTGGTGTGGGGTTTTGCATAGAAATAACAATGGGAG
TTGGCGACGTTGCTGCGCCAACACCACCTCCCTTCCCTCCTTTCATCATGTATCTGTAGATAAAATAAAA
TATTAAACCTAAAAACAAGACCGCGCCTATCAACAAAATGATAGGCATTAACTTGCCGCTGACGCTGTCA
CTAACGTTGGACGATTTGCCGACTAAACCTTCATCGCCCAGTAACCAATCTAGACGTCAGGTGGCACTTT
TCGGGGAAATGTGCGCGGAACCCCTATTTGTTTATTTTTCTAAATACATTCAAATATGTATCCGCTCATG
AGACAATAACCCTGATAAATGCTTCAATAATATTGAAAAAGGAAGAGTATGAGTATTCAACATTTCCGTG
TCGCCCTTATTCCCTTTTTTGCGGCATTTTGCCTTCCTGTTTTTGCTCACCCAGAAACGCTGGTGAAAGT
AAAAGATGCTGAAGATCAGTTGGGTGCACGAGTGGGTTACATCGAACTGGATCTCAACAGCGGTAAGATC
CTTGAGAGTTTTCGCCCCGAAGAACGTTTTCCAATGATGAGCACTTTTAAAGTTCTGCTATGTGGCGCGG
TATTATCCCGTATTGACGCCGGGCAAGAGCAACTCGGTCGCCGCATACACTATTCTCAGAATGACTTGGT
TGAGTACTCACCAGTCACAGAAAAGCATCTTACGGATGGCATGACAGTAAGAGAATTATGCAGTGCTGCC
ATAACCATGAGTGATAACACTGCGGCCAACTTACTTCTGACAACGATCGGAGGACCGAAGGAGCTAACCG
CTTTTTTGCACAACATGGGGGATCATGTAACTCGCCTTGATCGTTGGGAACCGGAGCTGAATGAAGCCAT
ACCAAACGACGAGCGTGACACCACGATGCCTGTAGCAATGGCAACAACGTTGCGCAAACTATTAACTGGC
GAACTACTTACTCTAGCTTCCCGGCAACAATTAATAGACTGGATGGAGGCGGATAAAGTTGCAGGACCAC
TTCTGCGCTCGGCCCTTCCGGCTGGCTGGTTTATTGCTGATAAATCTGGAGCCGGTGAGCGTGGGTCTCG
CGGTATCATTGCAGCACTGGGGCCAGATGGTAAGCCCTCCCGTATCGTAGTTATCTACACGACGGGGAGT
CAGGCAACTATGGATGAACGAAATAGACAGATCGCTGAGATAGGTGCCTCACTGATTAAGCATTGGTAAC
TGTCAGACCAAGTTTACTCATATATACTTTAGATTGATTTAAAACTTCATTTTTAATTTAAAAGGATCTA
GGTGAAGATCCTTTTTGATAATCTCATGACCAAAATCCCTTAACGTGAGTTTTCGTTCCACTGAGCGTCA
GACCCCGTAGAAAAGATCAAAGGATCTTCTTGAGATCCTTTTTTTCTGCGCGTAATCTGCTGCTTGCAAA
CAAAAAAACCACCGCTACCAGCGGTGGTTTGTTTGCCGGATCAAGAGCTACCAACTCTTTTTCCGAAGGT
AACTGGCTTCAGCAGAGCGCAGATACCAAATACTGTTCTTCTAGTGTAGCCGTAGTTAGGCCACCACTTC
AAGAACTCTGTAGCACCGCCTACATACCTCGCTCTGCTAATCCTGTTACCAGTGGCTGCTGCCAGTGGCG
ATAAGTCGTGTCTTACCGGGTTGGACTCAAGACGATAGTTACCGGATAAGGCGCAGCGGTCGGGCTGAAC
GGGGGGTTCGTGCACACAGCCCAGCTTGGAGCGAACGACCTACACCGAACTGAGATACCTACAGCGTGAG
CTATGAGAAAGCGCCACGCTTCCCGAAGGGAGAAAGGCGGACAGGTATCCGGTAAGCGGCAGGGTCGGAA
CAGGAGAGCGCACGAGGGAGCTTCCAGGGGGAAACGCCTGGTATCTTTATAGTCCTGTCGGGTTTCGCCA
CCTCTGACTTGAGCGTCGATTTTTGTGATGCTCGTCAGGGGGGCGGAGCCTATGGAAAAACGCCAGCAAC
GCGGCCTTTTTACGGTTCCTGGCCTTTTGCTGGCCTTTTGCTCACATGTTCTTTCCTGCGTTATCCCCTG
ATTCTGTGGATAACCGTATTACCGCCTTTGAGTGAGCTGATACCGCTCGCCGCAGCCGAACGACCGAGCG
CAGCGAGTCAGTGAGCGAGGAAGCGGAAGAGCGCCCAATACGCAAACCGCCTCTCCCCGCGCGTTGGCCG
ATTCATTAATGCAGCTGGCACGACAGGTTTCCCGACTGGAAAGCGGGCAGTGAGCGCAACGCAATTAATG
TGAGTTAGCTCACTCATTAGGCACCCCAGGCTTTACACTTTATGCTTCCGGCTCGTATGTTGTGTGGAAT
TGTGAGCGGATAACAATTTCACACAGGAAACAGCTATGACCATGATTACGAATTCCCGGGCGCGTAAAAC
ACAATCAAGTATGAGTCATAAGCTGATGTCATGTTTTGCACACGGCTCATAACCGAACTGGCTTTACGAG
TAGAATTCTACTTGTAACGCACGATCAGTGGATGATGTCATTTGTTTTTCAAATCGAGATGATGTCATGT
TTTGCACACGGCTCATAAACTCGCTTTACGAGTAGAATTCTACGTGTAACGCACGATCGATTGATGAGTC
ATTTGTTTTGCAATATGATATCATACAATATGACTCATTTGTTTTTCAAAACCGAACTTGATTTACGGGT
AGAATTCTACTTGTAAAGCACAATCAAAAAGATGATGTCATTTGTTTTTCAAAACTGAACTCGCTTTACG
AGTAGAATTCTACGTGTAAAACACAATCAAGAAATGATGTCATTTGTTATAAAAATAAAAGCTGATGTCA
TGTTTTGCACATGGCTCATAACTAAACTCGCTTTACGGGTAGAATTCTACGCGCGT
Features (pLannotate 1.2.2; 14 found; start..end, strand, type, name):
      1..592     +  promoter       IE1 promoter: promoter of the ie1 gene from the baculovirus Autographa californica
    607..1836    +  CDS            TGFB2: TGFB2_HUMAN - Experimental evidence at protein level: Swiss-Prot protein existence level 1. Transforming growth factor beta-2: Multifunctional protein that regulates various processes such as angiogenesis and heart development (PubMed:22772371, PubMed:22772368). Activation into mature form follows different steps: following cleavage of the proprotein in the Golgi apparatus, Latency-associated peptide (LAP) and Transforming growth factor beta-2 (TGF-beta-2) chains remain non-covalently linked rendering TGF-beta-2 inactive during storage in extracellular matrix (By similarity). At the same time,
   1903..1920    +  CDS            7xHis (fragment): 6xHis affinity tag
   1949..1990    +  CDS            S-Tag (fragment): affinity and epitope tag derived from pancreatic ribonuclease A
   2018..2035    +  CDS            6xHis: 6xHis affinity tag
   2057..2364    +  terminator     IE1 terminator: terminator of the ie1 gene from the baculovirus Autographa californica
   2394..2498    +  promoter       AmpR promoter: bla
   2499..3359    +  CDS            AmpR: β-lactamase; bla; confers resistance to ampicillin, carbenicillin, and related antibiotics
   3530..4118    +  rep_origin     ori: high-copy-number ColE1/pMB1/pBR322/pUC origin of replication
   4301..4393    +  CDS            lacI (fragment): lac repressor; lacI; The lac repressor binds to the lac operator to inhibit transcription in E. coli. This inhibition can be relieved by adding lactose or isopropyl-β-D-thiogalactopyranoside (IPTG).
   4406..4427    +  protein_bind   CAP binding site: CAP binding activates transcription in the presence of cAMP. E. coli catabolite activator protein
   4442..4472    +  promoter       lac promoter: promoter for the E. coli lac operon
   4480..4496    +  protein_bind   lac operator: The lac repressor binds to the lac operator to inhibit transcription in E. coli. This inhibition can be relieved by adding lactose or isopropyl-β-D-thiogalactopyranoside (IPTG). lac repressor encoded by lacI
   4541..5023    +  enhancer       hr5 enhancer: Autographa californica hr5; baculovirus early transcription enhancer
