[The description below was written by a language model from this plasmid's Addgene catalogue record and pLannotate feature annotations shown in this document.]
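Description:
pIE-TGFB2-H6 is an insect-cell expression plasmid of about 5 kb, built on a modified Novagen pIEx backbone, for producing human pro-TGFβ2 without the need for baculovirus infection. It is maintained in E. coli through a high-copy ColE1/pUC-type origin and selected with ampicillin via the β-lactamase gene. Leftover lac elements (a lacI fragment, CAP site, lac promoter and operator) sit in the backbone and play no evident role in the insect expression unit.

Expression is driven by the immediate-early IE1 promoter of the baculovirus Autographa californica. It is boosted by the hr5 enhancer, which lies directly upstream of the promoter on the circular map, and transcription ends at the IE1 terminator. These elements are recognised by the host insect cell's transcription machinery, so the plasmid can be used by direct transfection. The insert encodes the human TGFB2 proprotein from L21 to S414, that is, the latency-associated peptide plus the mature growth factor without the native signal peptide. It was cloned between StuI and AgeI sites, both retained. According to the record, the backbone was altered to create the StuI site just after a vector-encoded signal peptide, which should direct the protein into the secretory pathway. A six-histidine tag and stop codon were added immediately after the AgeI site, giving a C-terminally His-tagged product suitable for metal-affinity purification.

The feature table also detects an S-tag fragment and a second His tag further downstream. These appear to be original pIEx sequences lying beyond the introduced stop codon, so they would not be translated. The associated work used the recombinant latent TGFβ2 in interaction studies with α2-macroglobulin.
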