Addgene plasmid #128500: pIE-TGFB2-H6
Purpose: Expresses human pro-TGFβ2 (from L21 to S414) in insect cells. With C-t H6x tag.
Depositing lab: F Xavier Gomis-Ruth. Depositing organization: Institut de Biologia Molecular de Barcelona (IBMB-CSIC). Publication: Recombinant production of human alpha2-macroglobulin variants and interaction studies with recombinant G-related alpha2-macroglobulin binding protein and latent transforming growth factor-beta2. Marino-Puertas L, Del Amo-Maestro L, Taules M, Gomis-Ruth FX, Goulas T. Sci Rep. 2019 Jun 24;9(1):9186. doi: 10.1038/s41598-019-45712-z. PubMed 31235767.
Backbone
  Vector backbone: pIEx
  Backbone manufacturer: Novagen
  Backbone size w/o insert (bp): 3843
  Total vector size (bp): 5025
  Modifications to backbone: Introduction of T after the signal peptide to introduce StuI restriction site = ATGTACAAGCTCACAGTCTTCCTGATGTTCATCGCTTTCGTCATCATCGCTGAGGCCt After AgeI restriction site; introductionn of 6x-His and stop codon = ACCGGTcatcatcaccatcaccatTGA
  Vector type: Insect Expression
Growth in bacteria
  Bacterial resistance: Ampicillin, 100 μg/mL
  Growth temperature: 37°C
  Growth strain: DH5alpha
  Copy number: High Copy
Gene/Insert
  Gene/Insert name: TGFB2 (alt names: Transforming growth factor beta-2 proprotein; Cetermin; Glioblastoma-derived T-cell suppressor factor)
  Species: H. sapiens (human)
  Insert size (bp): 1182
  GenBank ID: NP_001129071.1
  Entrez Gene: TGFB2 (a.k.a. G-TSF, LDS4, TGF-beta2)
  Promoter: IE1
  Tag / fusion protein: His tag (6x) (C terminal on insert)
  Cloning method: Restriction Enzyme; 5′ cloning site StuI (not destroyed); 3′ cloning site AgeI (not destroyed)
  Sequencing primers: 5′ AGGCCTTGTCTACCTGCAGCACACTC; 3′ ACCGGTGCTGCATTTGCAAGACTTTAC
Terms and licenses: Academic/Nonprofit Terms; Industry Terms: Not Available to Industry
How to cite: pIE-TGFB2-H6 was a gift from F Xavier Gomis-Ruth (Addgene plasmid # 128500 ; http://n2t.net/addgene:128500 ; RRID:Addgene_128500)
