>Addgene plasmid #128500 | pIE-TGFB2-H6 | depositor partial sequence | sequence record 246352 | pIE-TGFB2-H6 sequence 1895 bps
CGATGTCTTTGTGATGCGCGCGACATTTTTGTAGGTTATTGATAAAATGAACGGATACGTTGCCCGACAT
TATCATTAAATCCTTGGCGTAGAATTTGTCGGGTCCATTGTCCGTGTGCGCTAGCATGCCCGTAACGGAC
CTCGTACTTTTGGCTTCAAAGGTTTTGCGCACAGACAAAATGTGCCACACTTGCAGCTCTGCATGTGTGC
GCGTTACCACAAATCCCAACGGCGCAGTGTACTTGTTGTATGCAAATAAATCTCGATAAAGGCGCGGCGC
GCGAATGCAGCTGATCACGTACGCTCCTCGTGTTCCGTTCAAGGACGGTGTTATCGACCTCAGATTAATG
TTTATCGGCCGACTGTTTTCGTATCCGCTCACCAAACGCGTTTTTGCATTAACATTGTATGTCGGCGGAT
GTTCTATATCTAATTTGAATAAATAAACGATAACCGCGTTGGTTTTAGAGGGCATAATAAAAGAAATATT
GTTATCGTGTTCGCCATTAGGGCAGTATAAATTGACGTTCATGTTGGATATTGTTTCAGTTGCAAGTTGA
CACTGGCGGCGACAAGATCGTGAACAACCAAGTGACTATGTACAAGCTCACAGTCTTCCTGATGTTCATC
GCTTTCGTCATCATCGCTGAGGCCTTGTCTACCTGCAGCACACTCGATATGGACCAGTTCATGCGCAAGA
GGATCGAGGCGATCCGCGGGCAGATCCTGAGCAAGCTGAAGCTCACCAGTCCCCCAGAAGACTATCCTGA
GCCCGAGGAAGTCCCCCCGGAGGTGATTTCCATCTACAACAGCACCAGGGACTTGCTCCAGGAGAAGGCG
AGCCGGAGGGCGGCCGCCTGCGAGCGCGAGAGGAGCGACGAAGAGTACTACGCCAAGGAGGTTTACAAAA
TAGACATGCCGCCCTTCTTCCCCTCCGAAAATGCCATCCCGCCCACTTTCTACAGACCCTACTTCAGAAT
TGTTCGATTTGACGTCTCAGCAATGGAGAAGAATGCTTCCAATTTGGTGAAAGCAGAGTTCAGAGTCTTT
CGTTTGCAGAACCCAAAAGCCAGAGTGCCTGAACAACGGATTGAGCTATATCAGATTCTCAAGTCCAAAG
ATTTAACATCTCCAACCCAGCGCTACATCGACAGCAAAGTTGTGAAAACAAGAGCAGAAGGCGAATGGCT
CTCCTTCGATGTAACTGATGCTGTTCATGAATGGCTTCACCATAAAGACAGGAACCTGGGATTTAAAATA
AGCTTACACTGTCCCTGCTGCACTTTTGTACCATCTAATAATTACATCATCCCAAATAAAAGTGAAGAAC
TAGAAGCAAGATTTGCAGGTATTGATGGCACCTCCACATATACCAGTGGTGATCAGAAAACTATAAAGTC
CACTAGGAAAAAAAACAGTGGGAAGACCCCACATCTCCTGCTAATGTTATTGCCCTCCTACAGACTTGAG
TCACAACAGACCAACCGGCGGAAGAAGCGTGCTTTGGATGCGGCCTATTGCTTTAGAAATGTGCAGGATA
ATTGCTGCCTACGTCCACTTTACATTGATTTCAAGAGGGATCTAGGGTGGAAATGGATACACGAACCCAA
AGGGTACAATGCCAACTTCTGTGCTGGAGCATGCCCGTATTTATGGAGTTCAGACACTCAGCACAGCAGG
GTCCTGAGCTTATATAATACCATAAATCCAGAAGCATCTGCTTCTCCTTGCTGCGTGTCCCAAGATTTAG
AACCTCTAACCATTCTCTACTACATTGGCAAAACACCCAAGATTGAACAGCTTTCTAATATGATTGTAAA
GTCTTGCAAATGCAGCACCGGTCATCATCACCATCACCATTGAGTTTGGCAAGGCCGGATCCGTTCTACC
CTGCG
